Addgene plasmid #103187: LSB-hsa-miR-125a-3p
Purpose: Used to sense miRNA activity using fluorescence based tools. hsa-miR-125a-3p target in 3' UTR of of mKate. miRNA activity can be measured by the repression of mKate2 relative to EBFP2 fluorescent proteins . Plasmid is inherently unstable; please see Depositor Comments
Depositing lab: Ron Weiss. Depositing organization: Massachusetts Institute of Technology. Publication: A mixed antagonistic/synergistic miRNA repression model enables accurate predictions of multi-input miRNA sensor activity. Gam JJ, Babb J, Weiss R. Nat Commun. 2018 Jun 22;9(1):2430. doi: 10.1038/s41467-018-04575-0. PubMed 29934631.
Backbone
  Vector backbone: Low Sensor Backbone (LSB)
  Vector type: Mammalian Expression, Synthetic Biology
Growth in bacteria
  Bacterial resistance: Ampicillin and Kanamycin, 100 & 50 μg/mL
  Growth temperature: 30°C
  Growth strain: NEB Stable
  Copy number: High Copy
Gene/Insert
  Gene/Insert name: hsa-miR-125a-3p target
  Species: H. sapiens (human)
  Entrez Gene: MIR125A (a.k.a. MIRN125A, miRNA125A, mir-125a)
  Promoter: EF-1a
  Cloning method: Gibson Cloning
Terms and licenses: Academic/Nonprofit Terms; Industry Terms: Not Available to Industry
Depositor comments: Please note that this plasmid is inherently unstable due to a repeating poly A element. We recommend performing a diagnostic digest on multiple colonies upon receipt. The depositors would like to note the presence of several discrepancies between the depositor sequence and physical plasmid sequence. In particular, the sequences upstream and downstream of the puromycin coding region have 10 bp insertions which do not affect the ability to perform puromycin selection. The sequences for those regions within the physical plasmids are as follows: Upstream of Puro: GAATTCGACCGCCTGTCTCAAGGTGCCACC; Downstream of Puro: GCTTTGAGACTACGCGTGAATTCACTCCTC.
How to cite: LSB-hsa-miR-125a-3p was a gift from Ron Weiss (Addgene plasmid # 103187 ; http://n2t.net/addgene:103187 ; RRID:Addgene_103187)
