[The description below was written by a language model from this plasmid's Addgene catalogue record and pLannotate feature annotations shown in this document.]
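Description:
LSB-hsa-miR-125a-3p is an 11 kb mammalian expression plasmid built on the Low Sensor Backbone (LSB), a synthetic-biology vector designed to report microRNA activity by two-colour fluorescence. It is propagated in E. coli from a high-copy ColE1/pUC-type origin and carries both a β-lactamase gene and an aminoglycoside phosphotransferase (KanR), so it is selected with ampicillin and kanamycin together. A remnant lac promoter/operator region is also annotated in the bacterial portion of the backbone.

The payload consists of two parallel transcription units with the same architecture: a human EF-1α core promoter with its intron A, a fluorescent protein coding sequence flanked by Gateway attB recombination scars (attB4, attB1, attB2), and a rabbit β-globin 3′ region and polyadenylation signal. One unit expresses the red protein mKate2 and, according to the record, carries a target site for human miR-125a-3p in its 3′ UTR. The target itself is not called out in the feature table, though an unannotated stretch lies between attB2 and the β-globin sequence. The other unit expresses EBFP2 without the target and serves as an internal reference. When miR-125a-3p is active in transfected cells, mKate2 output is repressed relative to EBFP2, and that ratio provides the measure of miRNA activity.

A puromycin N-acetyltransferase gene with a third β-globin poly(A) allows selection in mammalian cells; no promoter is annotated for it. The depositor notes that the repeated poly(A) elements make the plasmid inherently unstable. They also report small insertions flanking the puromycin coding region in the physical plasmid relative to the deposited sequence, which do not impair selection.
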