Features (pLannotate 1.2.2; 28 found; start..end, strand, type, name):
     87..675     -  rep_origin     ori: high-copy-number ColE1/pMB1/pBR322/pUC origin of replication
    846..1706    -  CDS            AmpR: β-lactamase; bla; confers resistance to ampicillin, carbenicillin, and related antibiotics
   1707..1778    -  promoter       AmpR promoter: bla
   1857..2456    +  CDS            PuroR: puromycin N-acetyltransferase; pac from Streptomyces alboniger; confers resistance to puromycin
   2461..2541    +  CDS            HBB (fragment): HBB_PONPY - Experimental evidence at transcript level: Swiss-Prot protein existence level 2. Involved in oxygen transport from the lung to the various peripheral tissues. From Pongo pygmaeus (Bornean orangutan).
   2612..2667    +  polyA_signal   β-globin poly(A) signal: rabbit β-globin polyadenylation signal (Gil and Proudfoot, 1987)
   3646..3666    +  protein_bind   attB4: mutant version of attB; core recombination site for the Gateway® BP reaction BP Clonase™
   3734..3945    +  promoter       EF-1α core promoter: core promoter for human elongation factor EF-1α
   3946..4884    +  intron         EF-1α intron A: intron upstream of the start codon of human EF-1α
   4911..4931    +  protein_bind   attB1: mutant version of attB; core recombination site for the Gateway® BP reaction BP Clonase™
   4951..5646    +  CDS            mKate2: mKate2 is a basic (constitutively fluorescent) red fluorescent protein published in 2009, derived from Entacmaea quadricolor. It is reported to be a rapidly-maturing monomer with moderate acid sensitivity.
   5666..5690    -  protein_bind   attB2: mutant version of attB; recombination site for the Gateway® BP reaction BP Clonase™
   5834..5908    +  CDS            HBB (fragment): HBB_PONPY - Experimental evidence at transcript level: Swiss-Prot protein existence level 2. Involved in oxygen transport from the lung to the various peripheral tissues. From Pongo pygmaeus (Bornean orangutan).
   5979..6034    +  polyA_signal   β-globin poly(A) signal: rabbit β-globin polyadenylation signal (Gil and Proudfoot, 1987)
   6418..6443    +  misc_feature   SA: splice acceptor site
   7115..7135    +  protein_bind   attB4: mutant version of attB; core recombination site for the Gateway® BP reaction BP Clonase™
   7203..7414    +  promoter       EF-1α core promoter: core promoter for human elongation factor EF-1α
   7415..8353    +  intron         EF-1α intron A: intron upstream of the start codon of human EF-1α
   8380..8400    +  protein_bind   attB1: mutant version of attB; core recombination site for the Gateway® BP reaction BP Clonase™
   8411..9127    +  CDS            EBFP2: EBFP2 is a basic (constitutively fluorescent) blue fluorescent protein published in 2007, derived from Aequorea victoria. It is reported to be a rapidly-maturing monomer with moderate acid sensitivity.
   9135..9159    -  protein_bind   attB2: mutant version of attB; recombination site for the Gateway® BP reaction BP Clonase™
   9163..9243    +  CDS            HBB (fragment): HBB_PONPY - Experimental evidence at transcript level: Swiss-Prot protein existence level 2. Involved in oxygen transport from the lung to the various peripheral tissues. From Pongo pygmaeus (Bornean orangutan).
   9314..9369    +  polyA_signal   β-globin poly(A) signal: rabbit β-globin polyadenylation signal (Gil and Proudfoot, 1987)
   9752..9774    -  protein_bind   lac operator (fragment): The lac repressor binds to the lac operator to inhibit transcription in E. coli. This inhibition can be relieved by adding lactose or isopropyl-β-D-thiogalactopyranoside (IPTG). lac repressor encoded by lacI
   9778..9808    -  promoter       lac promoter: promoter for the E. coli lac operon
   9823..9844    -  protein_bind   CAP binding site: CAP binding activates transcription in the presence of cAMP. E. coli catabolite activator protein
   9857..9896    -  CDS            lacI (fragment): lac repressor; lacI; The lac repressor binds to the lac operator to inhibit transcription in E. coli. This inhibition can be relieved by adding lactose or isopropyl-β-D-thiogalactopyranoside (IPTG).
  10069..10878   +  CDS            KanR: aminoglycoside phosphotransferase; aph(3')-Ia; confers resistance to kanamycin in bacteria or G418 (Geneticin®) in eukaryotes
>Addgene plasmid #103187 | LSB-hsa-miR-125a-3p | depositor full sequence | sequence record 195423 | Full Sequence
AATTGAGGGGATAACGCAGGAAAGAACATGTGAGCAAAAGGCCAGCAAAAGGCCAGGAACCGTAAAAAGG
CCGCGTTGCTGGCGTTTTTCCATAGGCTCCGCCCCCCTGACGAGCATCACAAAAATCGACGCTCAAGTCA
GAGGTGGCGAAACCCGACAGGACTATAAAGATACCAGGCGTTTCCCCCTGGAAGCTCCCTCGTGCGCTCT
CCTGTTCCGACCCTGCCGCTTACCGGATACCTGTCCGCCTTTCTCCCTTCGGGAAGCGTGGCGCTTTCTC
ATAGCTCACGCTGTAGGTATCTCAGTTCGGTGTAGGTCGTTCGCTCCAAGCTGGGCTGTGTGCACGAACC
CCCCGTTCAGCCCGACCGCTGCGCCTTATCCGGTAACTATCGTCTTGAGTCCAACCCGGTAAGACACGAC
TTATCGCCACTGGCAGCAGCCACTGGTAACAGGATTAGCAGAGCGAGGTATGTAGGCGGTGCTACAGAGT
TCTTGAAGTGGTGGCCTAACTACGGCTACACTAGAAGAACAGTATTTGGTATCTGCGCTCTGCTGAAGCC
AGTTACCTTCGGAAAAAGAGTTGGTAGCTCTTGATCCGGCAAACAAACCACCGCTGGTAGCGGTGGTTTT
TTTGTTTGCAAGCAGCAGATTACGCGCAGAAAAAAAGGATCTCAAGAAGATCCTTTGATCTTTTCTACGG
GGTCTGACGCTCAGTGGAACGAAAACTCACGTTAAGGGATTTTGGTCATGAGATTATCAAAAAGGATCTT
CACCTAGATCCTTTTAAATTAAAAATGAAGTTTTAAATCAATCTAAAGTATATATGAGTAAACTTGGTCT
GACAGTTACCAATGCTTAATCAGTGAGGCACCTATCTCAGCGATCTGTCTATTTCGTTCATCCATAGTTG
CCTGACTCCCCGTCGTGTAGATAACTACGATACGGGAGGGCTTACCATCTGGCCCCAGTGCTGCAATGAT
ACCGCGAGAACCACGCTCACCGGCTCCAGATTTATCAGCAATAAACCAGCCAGCCGGAAGGGCCGAGCGC
AGAAGTGGTCCTGCAACTTTATCCGCCTCCATCCAGTCTATTAATTGTTGCCGGGAAGCTAGAGTAAGTA
GTTCGCCAGTTAATAGTTTGCGCAACGTTGTTGCCATTGCTACAGGCATCGTGGTGTCACGCTCGTCGTT
TGGTATGGCTTCATTCAGCTCCGGTTCCCAACGATCAAGGCGAGTTACATGATCCCCCATGTTGTGCAAA
AAAGCGGTTAGCTCCTTCGGTCCTCCGATCGTTGTCAGAAGTAAGTTGGCCGCAGTGTTATCACTCATGG
TTATGGCAGCACTGCATAATTCTCTTACTGTCATGCCATCCGTAAGATGCTTTTCTGTGACTGGTGAGTA
CTCAACCAAGTCATTCTGAGAATAGTGTATGCGGCGACCGAGTTGCTCTTGCCCGGCGTCAATACGGGAT
AATACCGCGCCACATAGCAGAACTTTAAAAGTGCTCATCATTGGAAAACGTTCTTCGGGGCGAAAACTCT
CAAGGATCTTACCGCTGTTGAGATCCAGTTCGATGTAACCCACTCGTGCACCCAACTGATCTTCAGCATC
TTTTACTTTCACCAGCGTTTCTGGGTGAGCAAAAACAGGAAGGCAAAATGCCGCAAAAAAGGGAATAAGG
GCGACACGGAAATGTTGAATACTCATACTCTTCCTTTTTCAATATTATTGAAGCATTTATCAGGGTTATT
GTCTCATGAGCGGATACATATTTGAATGTAGCTCCGAATTTCTCGAGGGCTTGTCGACGACGGCGGTCTC
CGTCGTCAGGATCATGAATTCGACCCGCCTGCCACCATGACCGAGTACAAGCCCACGGTGCGCCTCGCCA
CCCGCGACGACGTCCCCCGGGCCGTACGCACCCTCGCCGCCGCGTTCGCCGACTACCCCGCCACGCGCCA
CACCGTCGACCCGGACCGCCACATCGAGCGGGTCACCGAGCTGCAAGAACTCTTCCTCACGCGCGTCGGG
CTCGACATCGGCAAGGTGTGGGTCGCGGACGACGGCGCCGCGGTGGCGGTCTGGACCACGCCGGAGAGCG
TCGAAGCGGGGGCGGTGTTCGCCGAGATCGGCCCGCGCATGGCCGAGTTGAGCGGTTCCCGGCTGGCCGC
GCAGCAACAGATGGAAGGCCTCCTGGCGCCGCACCGGCCCAAGGAGCCCGCGTGGTTCCTGGCCACCGTC
GGCGTCTCGCCCGACCACCAGGGCAAGGGTCTGGGCAGCGCCGTCGTGCTCCCCGGAGTGGAGGCGGCCG
AGCGCGCCGGGGTGCCCGCCTTCCTGGAGACATCCGCGCCCCGCAACCTCCCCTTCTACGAGCGGCTCGG
CTTCACCGTCACCGCCGACGTCGAGGTGCCCGAAGGACCGCGCACCTGGTGCATGACCCGCAAGCCCGGT
GCCTGATACGCGTGAATTCACTCCTCAGGTGCAGGCTGCCTATCAGAAGGTGGTGGCTGGTGTGGCCAAT
GCCCTGGCTCACAAATACCACTGAGATCTTTTTCCCTCTGCCAAAAATTATGGGGACATCATGAAGCCCC
TTGAGCATCTGACTTCTGGCTAATAAAGGAAATTTATTTTCATTGCAATAGTGTGTTGGAATTTTTTGTG
TCTCTCACTCGGAAGGACATATGGGAGGGCAAATCATTTAAAACATCAGAATGAGTATTTGGTTTAGAGT
TTGGCAACATATGCCCATATGCTGGCTGCCATGAACAAAGGTTGGCTATAAAGAGGTCATCAGTATATGA
AACAGCCCCCTGCTGTCCATTCCTTATTCCATAGAAAAGCCTTGACTTGAGGTTAGATTTTTTTTATATT
TTGTTTTGTGTTATTTTTTTCTTTAACATCCCTAAAATTTTCCTTACATGTTTTACTAGCCAGATTTTTC
CTCCTCTCCTGACTACTCCCAGTCATAGCTGTCCCTCTTCTCTTATGGAGATCCCTCGACCTGCAGCCCA
AGCTTGAATTCTCTAGAATTACCCTGTTATCCCTATGCTTGGTTTACCGAGCTCTTATTGGTTTTCAAAC
TTCATTGACTGTGCCCAACGCGCCTGGGAGCTCACGGGGACAGCCCCCCCCCAAAGCCCCCAGGGATGTA
ATTACGTCCCTCCCCCGCTAGGGGGCAGCAGCGAGCCGCCCGGGGCTCCGCTCCGGTCCGGCGCTCCCCC
CGCATCCCCGAGCCGGCAGCGTGCGGGGACAGCCCGGGCACGGGGAAGGTGGCACGGGATCGCTTTCCTC
TGAACGCTTCTCGCTGCTCTTTGAGCCTGCAGACACCTGGGGGGATACGGGGAAAAAGCTAGGCTGAAAG
ACCGGTTCTTAGAATGACACGCGCCTGGGAGCTCACGGGGACAGCCCCCCCCCAAAGCCCCCAGGGATGT
AATTACGTCCCTCCCCCGCTAGGGGGCAGCAGCGAGCCGCCCGGGGCTCCGCTCCGGTCCGGCGCTCCCC
CCGCATCCCCGAGCCGGCAGCGTGCGGGGACAGCCCGGGCACGGGGAAGGTGGCACGGGATCGCTTTCCT
CTGAACGCTTCTCGCTGCTCTTTGAGCCTGCAGACACCTGGGGGGATACGGGGAAAAAGCTAACTTCTGA
GACGACAACTTTGTATAGAAAAGTTGGCTCCGAATTCGCCCTTGACAGCAGAGATCCAGTTTGGTTAATT
AATTGGCTCCGGTGCCCGTCAGTGGGCAGAGCGCACATCGCCCACAGTCCCCGAGAAGTTGTGGGGAGGG
GTCGGCAATTGAACCGGTGCCTAGAGAAGGTGGCGCGGGGTAAACTGGGAAAGTGATGTCGTGTACTGGC
TCCGCCTTTTTCCCGAGGGTGGGGGAGAACCGTATATAAGTGCAGTAGTCGCCGTGAACGTTCTTTTTCG
CAACGGGTTTGCCGCCAGAACACAGGTAAGTGCCGTGTGTGGTTCCCGCGGGCCTGGCCTCTTTACGGGT
TATGGCCCTTGCGTGCCTTGAATTACTTCCACCTGGCTGCAGTACGTGATTCTTGATCCCGAGCTTCGGG
TTGGAAGTGGGTGGGAGAGTTCGAGGCCTTGCGCTTAAGGAGCCCCTTCGCCTCGTGCTTGAGTTGAGGC
CTGGCCTGGGCGCTGGGGCCGCCGCGTGCGAATCTGGTGGCACCTTCGCGCCTGTCTCGCTGCTTTCGAT
AAGTCTCTAGCCATTTAAAATTTTTGATGACCTGCTGCGACGCTTTTTTTCTGGCAAGATAGTCTTGTAA
ATGCGGGCCAAGATCTGCACACTGGTATTTCGGTTTTTGGGGCCGCGGGCGGCGACGGGGCCCGTGCGTC
CCAGCGCACATGTTCGGCGAGGCGGGGCCTGCGAGCGCGGCCACCGAGAATCGGACGGGGGTAGTCTCAA
GCTGGCCGGCCTGCTCTGGTGCCTGGCCTCGCGCCGCCGTGTATCGCCCCGCCCTGGGCGGCAAGGCTGG
CCCGGTCGGCACCAGTTGCGTGAGCGGAAAGATGGCCGCTTCCCGGCCCTGCTGCAGGGAGCTCAAAATG
GAGGACGCGGCGCTCGGGAGAGCGGGCGGGTGAGTCACCCACACAAAGGAAAAGGGCCTTTCCGTCCTCA
GCCGTCGCTTCATGTGACTCCACGGAGTACCGGGCGCCGTCCAGGCACCTCGATTAGTTCTCGAGCTTTT
GGAGTACGTCGTCTTTAGGTTGGGGGGAGGGGTTTTATGCGATGGAGTTTCCCCACACTGAGTGGGTGGA
GACTGAAGTTAGGCCAGCTTGGCACTTGATGTAATTCTCCTTGGAATTTGCCCTTTTTGAGTTTGGATCT
TGGTTCATTCTCAAGCCTCAGACAGTGGTTCAAAGTTTTTTTCTTCCATTTCAGGTGTCGTGAGAAGGGC
GAATTCGACCCAAGTTTGTACAAAAAAGCAGGCTGGATCCAGGTGCCACCATGGTGAGCGAGCTGATTAA
GGAGAACATGCACATGAAGCTGTACATGGAGGGCACCGTGAACAACCACCACTTCAAGTGCACATCCGAG
GGCGAAGGCAAGCCCTACGAGGGCACCCAGACCATGAGAATCAAGGCGGTCGAGGGCGGCCCTCTCCCCT
TCGCCTTCGACATCCTGGCTACCAGCTTCATGTACGGCAGCAAAACCTTCATCAACCACACCCAGGGCAT
CCCCGACTTCTTTAAGCAGTCCTTCCCCGAGGGCTTCACATGGGAGAGAGTCACCACATACGAAGATGGG
GGCGTGCTGACCGCTACCCAGGACACCAGCCTCCAGGACGGCTGCCTCATCTACAACGTCAAGATCAGAG
GGGTGAACTTCCCATCCAACGGCCCTGTGATGCAGAAGAAAACACTCGGCTGGGAGGCCTCCACCGAGAC
ACTGTACCCCGCTGACGGCGGCCTGGAAGGCAGAGCCGACATGGCCCTGAAGCTCGTGGGCGGGGGCCAC
CTGATCTGCAACCTTAAGACCACATACAGATCCAAGAAACCCGCTAAGAACCTCAAGATGCCCGGCGTCT
ACTATGTGGACAGGAGACTGGAAAGAATCAAGGAGGCCGACAAAGAGACATACGTCGAGCAGCACGAGGT
GGCTGTGGCCAGATACTGCGACCTCCCTAGCAAACTGGGGCACAAACTTAATTGAGAATTCTACCACCCA
GCTTTCTTGTACAAAGTGGTACGTCTCAAGACCAGAGGTCTCTGCTTGAACCGTTGGCTCCCAAGAACCT
CACCTGTGGCTCCCAAGAACCTCACCTGTGGCTCCCAAGAACCTCACCTGTGGCTCCCAAGAACCTCACC
TGTCAACCAGAAGAGACCTGTGCTTCACTCCTCAGGTGCAGGCTGCCTATCAGAAGGTGGTGGCTGGTGT
GGCCAATGCCCTGGCTCACAAATACCACTGAGATCTTTTTCCCTCTGCCAAAAATTATGGGGACATCATG
AAGCCCCTTGAGCATCTGACTTCTGGCTAATAAAGGAAATTTATTTTCATTGCAATAGTGTGTTGGAATT
TTTTGTGTCTCTCACTCGGAAGGACATATGGGAGGGCAAATCATTTAAAACATCAGAATGAGTATTTGGT
TTAGAGTTTGGCAACATATGCCCATATGCTGGCTGCCATGAACAAAGGTTGGCTATAAAGAGGTCATCAG
TATATGAAACAGCCCCCTGCTGTCCATTCCTTATTCCATAGAAAAGCCTTGACTTGAGGTTAGATTTTTT
TTATATTTTGTTTTGTGTTATTTTTTTCTTTAACATCCCTAAAATTTTCCTTACATGTTTTACTAGCCAG
ATTTTTCCTCCTCTCCTGACTACTCCCAGTCATAGCTGTCCCTCTTCTCTTATGGAGATCCCGAGCGGTG
CGTTTTTATGCTTGTAGTATTGTATAATGTTTTTAAGATCCAAGCTTCTGACCTCTTCTCTTCCTCCCAC
AGGGCCTCGAGACAATTGCATCGATGGTACCAGTGAAAGTCTGCAATGAATTCGAGTTGGCGCGCCTGTC
ATTCTAAATCTCTCTTTCAGCCTAAAGCTTTTTCCCCGTATCCCCCCAGGTGTCTGCAGGCTCAAAGAGC
AGCGAGAAGCGTTCAGAGGAAAGCGATCCCGTGCCACCTTCCCCGTGCCCGGGCTGTCCCCGCACGCTGC
CGGCTCGGGGATGCGGGGGGAGCGCCGGACCGGAGCGGAGCCCCGGGCGGCTCGCTGCTGCCCCCTAGCG
GGGGAGGGACGTAATTACATCCCTGGGGGCTTTGGGAGGGGGCTGTCCCCGTGAGCTCCCAGGCGCGCCT
GTCATTCTAAATCTCTCTTTCAGCCTAAAGCTTTTTCCCCGTATCCCCCCAGGTGTCTGCAGGCTCAAAG
AGCAGCGAGAAGCGTTCAGAGGAAAGCGATCCCGTGCCACCTTCCCCGTGCCCGGGCTGTCCCCGCACGC
TGCCGGCTCGGGGATGCGGGGGGAGCGCCGGACCGGAGCGGAGCCCCGGGCGGCTCGCTGCTGCCCCCTA
GCGGGGGAGGGACGTAATTACATCCCTGGGGGCTTTGGGGGGGGGCTGTCCCCGTGAGCTCCCAGGCGCG
CCAACTCGGTACCGTATCGATGTCGACGTTAACGCTAGTGATATCAACTTTGTATAGAAAAGTTGGCTCC
GAATTCGCCCTTGACAGCAGAGATCCAGTTTGGTTAATTAATTGGCTCCGGTGCCCGTCAGTGGGCAGAG
CGCACATCGCCCACAGTCCCCGAGAAGTTGTGGGGAGGGGTCGGCAATTGAACCGGTGCCTAGAGAAGGT
GGCGCGGGGTAAACTGGGAAAGTGATGTCGTGTACTGGCTCCGCCTTTTTCCCGAGGGTGGGGGAGAACC
GTATATAAGTGCAGTAGTCGCCGTGAACGTTCTTTTTCGCAACGGGTTTGCCGCCAGAACACAGGTAAGT
GCCGTGTGTGGTTCCCGCGGGCCTGGCCTCTTTACGGGTTATGGCCCTTGCGTGCCTTGAATTACTTCCA
CCTGGCTGCAGTACGTGATTCTTGATCCCGAGCTTCGGGTTGGAAGTGGGTGGGAGAGTTCGAGGCCTTG
CGCTTAAGGAGCCCCTTCGCCTCGTGCTTGAGTTGAGGCCTGGCCTGGGCGCTGGGGCCGCCGCGTGCGA
ATCTGGTGGCACCTTCGCGCCTGTCTCGCTGCTTTCGATAAGTCTCTAGCCATTTAAAATTTTTGATGAC
CTGCTGCGACGCTTTTTTTCTGGCAAGATAGTCTTGTAAATGCGGGCCAAGATCTGCACACTGGTATTTC
GGTTTTTGGGGCCGCGGGCGGCGACGGGGCCCGTGCGTCCCAGCGCACATGTTCGGCGAGGCGGGGCCTG
CGAGCGCGGCCACCGAGAATCGGACGGGGGTAGTCTCAAGCTGGCCGGCCTGCTCTGGTGCCTGGCCTCG
CGCCGCCGTGTATCGCCCCGCCCTGGGCGGCAAGGCTGGCCCGGTCGGCACCAGTTGCGTGAGCGGAAAG
ATGGCCGCTTCCCGGCCCTGCTGCAGGGAGCTCAAAATGGAGGACGCGGCGCTCGGGAGAGCGGGCGGGT
GAGTCACCCACACAAAGGAAAAGGGCCTTTCCGTCCTCAGCCGTCGCTTCATGTGACTCCACGGAGTACC
GGGCGCCGTCCAGGCACCTCGATTAGTTCTCGAGCTTTTGGAGTACGTCGTCTTTAGGTTGGGGGGAGGG
GTTTTATGCGATGGAGTTTCCCCACACTGAGTGGGTGGAGACTGAAGTTAGGCCAGCTTGGCACTTGATG
TAATTCTCCTTGGAATTTGCCCTTTTTGAGTTTGGATCTTGGTTCATTCTCAAGCCTCAGACAGTGGTTC
AAAGTTTTTTTCTTCCATTTCAGGTGTCGTGAGAAGGGCGAATTCGACCCAAGTTTGTACAAAAAAGCAG
GCTCGCCACCATGGTGAGCAAGGGCGAGGAGCTGTTCACCGGGGTGGTGCCCATCCTGGTCGAGCTGGAC
GGCGACGTAAACGGCCACAAGTTCAGCGTGAGGGGCGAGGGCGAGGGCGATGCCACCAACGGCAAGCTGA
CCCTGAAGTTCATCTGCACCACCGGCAAGCTGCCCGTGCCCTGGCCCACCCTCGTGACCACCCTGAGCCA
CGGCGTGCAGTGCTTCGCCCGCTACCCCGACCACATGAAGCAGCACGACTTCTTCAAGTCCGCCATGCCC
GAAGGCTACGTCCAGGAGCGCACCATCTTCTTCAAGGACGACGGCACCTACAAGACCCGCGCCGAGGTGA
AGTTCGAGGGCGACACCCTAGTGAACCGCATCGAGCTGAAGGGCGTCGACTTCAAGGAGGACGGCAACAT
CCTGGGGCACAAGCTGGAGTACAACTTCAACAGCCACAACATCTATATCATGGCCGTCAAGCAGAAGAAC
GGCATCAAGGTGAACTTCAAGATCCGCCACAACGTGGAGGACGGCAGCGTGCAGCTCGCCGACCACTACC
AGCAGAACACCCCCATCGGCGACGGCCCCGTGCTGCTGCCCGACAGCCACTACCTGAGCACCCAGTCCGT
GCTGAGCAAAGACCCCAACGAGAAGCGCGATCACATGGTCCTGCTGGAGTTCCGCACCGCCGCCGGGATC
ACTCTCGGCATGGACGAGCTGTACAAGTAATACCACCCAGCTTTCTTGTACAAAGTGGTACGCGTGAATT
CACTCCTCAGGTGCAGGCTGCCTATCAGAAGGTGGTGGCTGGTGTGGCCAATGCCCTGGCTCACAAATAC
CACTGAGATCTTTTTCCCTCTGCCAAAAATTATGGGGACATCATGAAGCCCCTTGAGCATCTGACTTCTG
GCTAATAAAGGAAATTTATTTTCATTGCAATAGTGTGTTGGAATTTTTTGTGTCTCTCACTCGGAAGGAC
ATATGGGAGGGCAAATCATTTAAAACATCAGAATGAGTATTTGGTTTAGAGTTTGGCAACATATGCCCAT
ATGCTGGCTGCCATGAACAAAGGTTGGCTATAAAGAGGTCATCAGTATATGAAACAGCCCCCTGCTGTCC
ATTCCTTATTCCATAGAAAAGCCTTGACTTGAGGTTAGATTTTTTTTATATTTTGTTTTGTGTTATTTTT
TTCTTTAACATCCCTAAAATTTTCCTTACATGTTTTACTAGCCAGATTTTTCCTCCTCTCCTGACTACTC
CCAGTCATAGCTGTCCCTCTTCTCTTATGGAGATCCCTCGACCTGCAGCCCAAGCTTGGCGTAATCATGG
TCATAGCTGTTTCCTGTGTGAAATTGTTATCCGCTCACAATTCCACACAACATACGAGCCGGAAGCATAA
AGTGTAAAGCCTGGGGTGCCTAATGAGTGAGCTAACTCACATTAATTGCGTTGCGCTCACTGCCCGCTTT
CCAGTCGGGAAACCTGTCGTGCCAGCGGATCGACAGTACTAAGCTTGGTCTAATACCCAATCTCTCGTCT
TATCCAGATGTTTTATACGCCTCTGGCCCGTGTCTCAAAATCTCTGATGTTACATTGCACAAGATAAAAT
AATATCATCATGAACAATAAAACTGTCTGCTTACATAAACAGTAATACAAGGGGTGTTATGAGCCATATT
CAACGGGAAACGTCGAGGCCGCGATTAAATTCCAACATGGATGCTGATTTATATGGGTATAAATGGGCTC
GCGATAATGTCGGGCAATCAGGTGCGACAATCTATCGCTTGTATGGGAAGCCCGATGCGCCAGAGTTGTT
TCTGAAACATGGCAAAGGTAGCGTTGCCAATGATGTTACAGATGAGATGGTCAGACTAAACTGGCTGACG
GAATTTATGCCTCTTCCGACCATCAAGCATTTTATCCGTACTCCTGATGATGCATGGTTACTCACCACTG
CGATCCCCGGAAAAACAGCATTCCAGGTATTAGAAGAATATCCTGATTCAGGTGAAAATATTGTTGATGC
GCTGGCAGTGTTCCTGCGCCGGTTGCATTCGATTCCTGTTTGTAATTGTCCTTTTAACAGCGATCGCGTA
TTTCGTCTCGCTCAGGCGCAATCACGAATGAATAACGGTTTGGTTGATGCGAGTGATTTTGATGACGAGC
GTAATGGCTGGCCTGTTGAACAAGTCTGGAAAGAAATGCATAAACTTTTGCCATTCTCACCGGATTCAGT
CGTCACTCATGGTGATTTCTCACTTGATAACCTTATTTTTGACGAGGGGAAATTAATAGGTTGTATTGAT
GTTGGACGAGTCGGAATCGCAGACCGATACCAGGATCTTGCCATCCTATGGAACTGCCTCGGTGAGTTTT
CTCCTTCATTACAGAAACGGCTTTTTCAAAAATATGGTATTGATAATCCTGATATGAATAAATTGCAGTT
TCATTTGATGCTCGATGAGTTTTTCTAATCAGAATTGGTTAATTGGTTGTAACACTGGCAGAGCATTACG
CTGACTTGACGGGACGGCGCAAGCTCATGACCAAAATCCCTTAACGTGAGTTACGCGTCGTTCCACTGAG
CGTCAGAGGTATCACTAGTATTACAGAGGTAAGTTATAACAGTCGCCTAACCC
