>Addgene plasmid #103187 | LSB-hsa-miR-125a-3p | depositor partial sequence | sequence record 195424 | hsa-miR-125a-3p target
GGCTCCCAAGAACCTCACCTGT
