>Addgene plasmid #103187 | LSB-hsa-miR-125a-3p | addgene full sequence | sequence record 237621 | mKate2-F 5'-ACCCGCTAAGAACCTCAAGA-3'
GGAGGCCGACAAAGAGACATACGTCGAGCAGCACGAGGTGGCTGTGGCCAGATACTGCGACCTCCCTAGC
AAACTGGGGCACAAACTTAATTGAGAATTCTACCACCCAGCTTTCTTGTACAAAGTGGTACGTCTCAAGA
CCAGAGGTCTCTGCTTGAACCGTTGGCTCCCAAGAACCTCACCTGTGGCTCCCAAGAACCTCACCTGTGG
CTCCCAAGAACCTCACCTGTGGCTCCCAAGAACCTCACCTGTCAACCAGAAGAGACCTGTGCTTCACTCC
TCAGGTGCAGGCTGCCTATCAGAAGGTGGTGGCTGGTGTGGCCAATGCCCTGGCTCACAAATACCACTGA
GATCTTTTTCCCTCTGCCAAAAATTATGGGGACATCATGAAGCCCCTTGAGCATCTGACTTCTGGCTAAT
AAAGGAAATTTATTTTCATTGCAATAGTGTGTTGGAATTTTTTGTGTCTCTCACTCGGAAGGACATATGG
GAGGGCAAATCATTTAAAACATCAGAATGAGTATTTGGTTTAGAGTTTGGCAACATATGCCCATATGCTG
GCTGCCATGAACAAAGGTTGGCTATAAAGAGGTCATCAGTATATGAA
